Addgene plasmid #208937: pNHA_OROV_NCP
Purpose: Expresses N-terminally HA-tagged Oropouche orthobunyavirus nucleocapsid protein from CMV promoter in mammalian cells
Depositing lab: Gerald Barry. Depositing organization: University College Dublin.
Backbone
  Vector backbone: pCMV-HA
  Backbone manufacturer: Christopher A Walsh
  Backbone size w/o insert (bp): 3800
  Total vector size (bp): 4493
  Vector type: Mammalian Expression
Growth in bacteria
  Bacterial resistance: Ampicillin, 100 μg/mL
  Growth temperature: 37°C
  Growth strain: DH5alpha
  Copy number: High Copy
Gene/Insert
  Gene/Insert name: Nucleocapsid (alt name: N, NCP)
  Species: Oropouche orthobunyavirus
  Insert size (bp): 693
  Mutation: Deleted start codon so HA included at N-terminus
  GenBank ID: NC_005777.1
  Promoter: CMV
  Tag / fusion protein: HA (N terminal on backbone)
  Cloning method: Restriction Enzyme; 5′ cloning site EcoRI (unknown if destroyed); 3′ cloning site XhoI (unknown if destroyed)
  Sequencing primers: 5′ CGCAAATGGGCGGTAGGCGTG; 3′ CAGGAAACAGCTATGAC
Resource information
  A portion of this plasmid was derived from a plasmid made by: OROV genes were cloned from plasmids provided by Prof. Richard Elliott, University of Glasgow.
Terms and licenses: Academic/Nonprofit Terms; Industry Terms: Not Available to Industry
How to cite: pNHA_OROV_NCP was a gift from Gerald Barry (Addgene plasmid # 208937 ; http://n2t.net/addgene:208937 ; RRID:Addgene_208937)
