[The description below was written by a language model from this plasmid's Addgene catalogue record and pLannotate feature annotations shown in this document.]
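Description:
pNHA_OROV_NCP is a mammalian expression plasmid built on the pCMV-HA backbone that produces the nucleocapsid (N) protein of Oropouche orthobunyavirus with an HA epitope tag at its N terminus. It is propagated in E. coli as a high-copy plasmid through a ColE1/pUC-type origin and selected with ampicillin via the β-lactamase gene and its own promoter. The feature table also picks up backbone remnants with no evident functional role here: fragments of lacZα, lacI, rop and bom, together with a lac promoter, lac operator and CAP binding site. No mammalian selection marker is annotated, which suits transient transfection rather than stable line selection.

The expression cassette consists of the human cytomegalovirus immediate-early enhancer and promoter, followed by a modified SV40 intron with splice donor and acceptor sites, the backbone-encoded HA tag, the N open reading frame, and an SV40 polyadenylation signal. The 693 bp insert was placed between EcoRI and XhoI sites, and its own start codon was deleted so that translation begins upstream and the HA tag is fused in frame to the protein. The automated annotation labels the tag as a fragment of 3xHA, whose short length fits a single HA copy. It names the coding sequence by similarity to the Schmallenberg virus nucleocapsid, a related orthobunyavirus protein, whereas the catalogue entry identifies the insert as Oropouche virus N. The sequenced record is slightly shorter (4,457 nt) than the stated total size of 4,493 bp. In the virus, N encapsidates genomic RNA. The HA tag allows the expressed protein to be detected or pulled down with anti-HA antibodies, although the record states no purpose beyond expression in mammalian cells.
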