Features (pLannotate 1.2.2; 17 found; start..end, strand, type, name):
      8..28      -  misc_feature   MCS (fragment): pUC18/19 multiple cloning site
     27..330     +  enhancer       CMV enhancer: human cytomegalovirus immediate early enhancer
    331..534     +  promoter       CMV promoter: human cytomegalovirus (CMV) immediate early promoter
    672..768     +  intron         SV40 intron: modified SV40 intron with splice donor and acceptor sites
    832..858     +  CDS            3xHA (fragment): three tandem HA epitope tags
    880..1569    +  CDS            N: NCAP_SBVBH - Experimental evidence at protein level: Swiss-Prot protein existence level 1. Encapsidates the genome, protecting it from nucleases. The encapsidated genomic RNA is termed the nucleocapsid (NC) (By similarity). From Bovine Schmallenberg virus (isolate Bovine/BH80/Germany/2011) (SBV).
   1596..1730    -  polyA_signal   SV40 poly(A) signal: SV40 polyadenylation signal
   1865..1881    -  protein_bind   lac operator: The lac repressor binds to the lac operator to inhibit transcription in E. coli. This inhibition can be relieved by adding lactose or isopropyl-β-D-thiogalactopyranoside (IPTG). lac repressor encoded by lacI
   1889..1919    -  promoter       lac promoter: promoter for the E. coli lac operon
   1934..1955    -  protein_bind   CAP binding site: CAP binding activates transcription in the presence of cAMP. E. coli catabolite activator protein
   1968..2060    -  CDS            lacI (fragment): lac repressor; lacI; The lac repressor binds to the lac operator to inhibit transcription in E. coli. This inhibition can be relieved by adding lactose or isopropyl-β-D-thiogalactopyranoside (IPTG).
   2243..2831    -  rep_origin     ori: high-copy-number ColE1/pMB1/pBR322/pUC origin of replication
   3002..3862    -  CDS            AmpR: β-lactamase; bla; confers resistance to ampicillin, carbenicillin, and related antibiotics
   3863..3967    -  promoter       AmpR promoter: bla
   4062..4097    +  CDS            rop (fragment): Rop protein, which maintains plasmids at low copy number; rop
   4199..4298    +  misc_feature   bom (fragment): basis of mobility region from pBR322
   4304..2       -  CDS            lacZα (fragment) (across the origin): LacZα fragment of β-galactosidase; lacZ fragment
>Addgene plasmid #208937 | pNHA_OROV_NCP | addgene full sequence | sequence record 418963 | Addgene NGS Result
GAGTTCGAGCTTGCATGCCTGCAGGTCGTTACATAACTTACGGTAAATGGCCCGCCTGGCTGACCGCCCA
ACGACCCCCGCCCATTGACGTCAATAATGACGTATGTTCCCATAGTAACGCCAATAGGGACTTTCCATTG
ACGTCAATGGGTGGAGTATTTACGGTAAACTGCCCACTTGGCAGTACATCAAGTGTATCATATGCCAAGT
ACGCCCCCTATTGACGTCAATGACGGTAAATGGCCCGCCTGGCATTATGCCCAGTACATGACCTTATGGG
ACTTTCCTACTTGGCAGTACATCTACGTATTAGTCATCGCTATTACCATGGTGATGCGGTTTTGGCAGTA
CATCAATGGGCGTGGATAGCGGTTTGACTCACGGGGATTTCCAAGTCTCCACCCCATTGACGTCAATGGG
AGTTTGTTTTGGCACCAAAATCAACGGGACTTTCCAAAATGTCGTAACAACTCCGCCCCATTGACGCAAA
TGGGCGGTAGGCGTGTACGGTGGGAGGTCTATATAAGCAGAGCTCGTTTAGTGAACCGTCAGATCGCCTG
GAGACGCCATCCACGCTGTTTTGACCTCCATAGAAGACACCGGGACCGATCCAGCCTCCGGACTCTAGAG
GATCCGGTACTAGAGGAACTGAAAAACCAGAAAGTTAACTGGTAAGTTTAGTCTTTTTGTCTTTTATTTC
AGGTCCCGGATCCGGTGGTGGTGCAAATCAAAGAACTGCTCCTCAGTGGATGTTGCCTTTACTTCTAGGC
CTGTACGGAAGTGTTACTTCTGCTCTAAAAGCTGCGGAATTGTACCCGCGGGCCCACCATGTACCCATAC
GATGTTCCAGATTACGCTCTTATGGCCATGGAGGAATTCTCAGAGTTCATTTTCAACGATGTACCACAAC
GGACTACATCTACATTTGATCCGGAGGCAGCATATGTGGCATTTGAAGCTAGATACGGACAAGTGCTCAA
TGCTGGTGTTGTTAGAGTCTTCTTCCTCAACCAAAAGAAGGCCAAAGATGTCTTACGTAAGACATCGAGG
CCCATGGTTGACCTTACTTTTGGTGGGGTCCAATTTGCAATGGTTAATAACCATTTCCCACAGTTCCAGT
CGAATCCAGTGCCGGACAACGGTCTTACCCTGCACCGTCTGTCAGGATACCTAGCGCGCTGGGCCTTTAC
CCAGATGCGATCACCAATTAAGCAAGCTGAGTTCAGAGCCACTGTAGTAGTGCCTTTGGCTGAGGTAAAG
GGCTGTACTTGGAATGATGGTGACGCAATGTACCTGGGGTTTGCTGCTGGTGCTGAGATGTTCCTGCAAA
CATTCACTTTCTTCCCTTTGGTGATTGAGATGCATAGGGTTCTCAAGGATGGCATGGATGTCAACTTTAT
GAAGAAAGTCCTCCGGCAACGGTATGGCCAAAAGACTGCCGAGCAATGGATGCGTGAAGAAATAGTTGCT
GTAAGAGCAGCTTTTGAAGCTGTAGGCACTCTGGCCTGGGCCAGAACTGGATTCTCCCCAGCAGCAAGAG
ACTTCTTGCGCCAATTCGGAATTGACATATAGCTCGAGGATATCGCGGCCGCGGGGATCCAGACATGATA
AGATACATTGATGAGTTTGGACAAACCACAACTAGAATGCAGTGAAAAAAATGCTTTATTTGTGAAATTT
GTGATGCTATTGCTTTATTTGTAACCATTATAAGCTGCAATAAACAAGTTAACAACAACAATTGCATTCA
TTTTATGTTTCAGGTTCAGGGGGAGGTGTGGGAGGTTTTTTCGGATCCTCTAGAGTCGATCTGCAGGCAT
GCTAGCTTGGCGTAATCATGGTCATAGCTGTTTCCTGTGTGAAATTGTTATCCGCTCACAATTCCACACA
ACATACGAGCCGGAAGCATAAAGTGTAAAGCCTGGGGTGCCTAATGAGTGAGCTAACTCACATTAATTGC
GTTGCGCTCACTGCCCGCTTTCCAGTCGGGAAACCTGTCGTGCCAGCTGCATTAATGAATCGGCCAACGC
GCGGGGAGAGGCGGTTTGCGTATTGGGCGCTCTTCCGCTTCCTCGCTCACTGACTCGCTGCGCTCGGTCG
TTCGGCTGCGGCGAGCGGTATCAGCTCACTCAAAGGCGGTAATACGGTTATCCACAGAATCAGGGGATAA
CGCAGGAAAGAACATGTGAGCAAAAGGCCAGCAAAAGGCCAGGAACCGTAAAAAGGCCGCGTTGCTGGCG
TTTTTCCATAGGCTCCGCCCCCCTGACGAGCATCACAAAAATCGACGCTCAAGTCAGAGGTGGCGAAACC
CGACAGGACTATAAAGATACCAGGCGTTTCCCCCTGGAAGCTCCCTCGTGCGCTCTCCTGTTCCGACCCT
GCCGCTTACCGGATACCTGTCCGCCTTTCTCCCTTCGGGAAGCGTGGCGCTTTCTCATAGCTCACGCTGT
AGGTATCTCAGTTCGGTGTAGGTCGTTCGCTCCAAGCTGGGCTGTGTGCACGAACCCCCCGTTCAGCCCG
ACCGCTGCGCCTTATCCGGTAACTATCGTCTTGAGTCCAACCCGGTAAGACACGACTTATCGCCACTGGC
AGCAGCCACTGGTAACAGGATTAGCAGAGCGAGGTATGTAGGCGGTGCTACAGAGTTCTTGAAGTGGTGG
CCTAACTACGGCTACACTAGAAGAACAGTATTTGGTATCTGCGCTCTGCTGAAGCCAGTTACCTTCGGAA
AAAGAGTTGGTAGCTCTTGATCCGGCAAACAAACCACCGCTGGTAGCGGTGGTTTTTTTGTTTGCAAGCA
GCAGATTACGCGCAGAAAAAAAGGATCTCAAGAAGATCCTTTGATCTTTTCTACGGGGTCTGACGCTCAG
TGGAACGAAAACTCACGTTAAGGGATTTTGGTCATGAGATTATCAAAAAGGATCTTCACCTAGATCCTTT
TAAATTAAAAATGAAGTTTTAAATCAATCTAAAGTATATATGAGTAAACTTGGTCTGACAGTTACCAATG
CTTAATCAGTGAGGCACCTATCTCAGCGATCTGTCTATTTCGTTCATCCATAGTTGCCTGACTCCCCGTC
GTGTAGATAACTACGATACGGGAGGGCTTACCATCTGGCCCCAGTGCTGCAATGATACCGCGAGACCCAC
GCTCACCGGCTCCAGATTTATCAGCAATAAACCAGCCAGCCGGAAGGGCCGAGCGCAGAAGTGGTCCTGC
AACTTTATCCGCCTCCATCCAGTCTATTAATTGTTGCCGGGAAGCTAGAGTAAGTAGTTCGCCAGTTAAT
AGTTTGCGCAACGTTGTTGCCATTGCTACAGGCATCGTGGTGTCACGCTCGTCGTTTGGTATGGCTTCAT
TCAGCTCCGGTTCCCAACGATCAAGGCGAGTTACATGATCCCCCATGTTGTGCAAAAAAGCGGTTAGCTC
CTTCGGTCCTCCGATCGTTGTCAGAAGTAAGTTGGCCGCAGTGTTATCACTCATGGTTATGGCAGCACTG
CATAATTCTCTTACTGTCATGCCATCCGTAAGATGCTTTTCTGTGACTGGTGAGTACTCAACCAAGTCAT
TCTGAGAATAGTGTATGCGGCGACCGAGTTGCTCTTGCCCGGCGTCAATACGGGATAATACCGCGCCACA
TAGCAGAACTTTAAAAGTGCTCATCATTGGAAAACGTTCTTCGGGGCGAAAACTCTCAAGGATCTTACCG
CTGTTGAGATCCAGTTCGATGTAACCCACTCGTGCACCCAACTGATCTTCAGCATCTTTTACTTTCACCA
GCGTTTCTGGGTGAGCAAAAACAGGAAGGCAAAATGCCGCAAAAAAGGGAATAAGGGCGACACGGAAATG
TTGAATACTCATACTCTTCCTTTTTCAATATTATTGAAGCATTTATCAGGGTTATTGTCTCATGAGCGGA
TACATATTTGAATGTATTTAGAAAAATAAACAAATAGGGGTTCCGCGCACATTTCCCCGAAAAGTGCCAC
CTGACGTCTAAGAAACCATTATTATCATGACATTAACCTATAAAAATAGGCGTATCACGAGGCCCTTTCG
TCTCGCGCGTTTCGGTGATGACGGTGAAAACCTCTGACACATGCAGCTCCCGGAGACGGTCACAGCTTGT
CTGTAAGCGGATGCCGGGAGCAGACAAGCCCGTCAGGGCGCGTCAGCGGGTGTTGGCGGGTGTCGGGGCT
GGCTTAACTATGCGGCATCAGAGCAGATTGTACTGAGAGTGCACCATATGCGGTGTGAAATACCGCACAG
ATGCGTAAGGAGAAAATACCGCATCAGGCGCCATTCGCCATTCAGGCTGCGCAACTGTTGGGAAGGGCGA
TCGGTGCGGGCCTCTTCGCTATTACGCCAGCTGGCGAAAGGGGGATGTGCTGCAAGGCGATTAAGTTGGG
TAACGCCAGGGTTTTCCCAGTCACGACGTTGTAAAACGACGGCCAGT
